>Addgene plasmid #224379 | pX459_TELO2_gRNA | addgene full sequence | sequence record 448155 | Addgene NGS Result
GAGGGCCTATTTCCCATGATTCCTTCATATTTGCATATACGATACAAGGCTGTTAGAGAGATAATTGGAA
TTAATTTGACTGTAAACACAAAGATATTAGTACAAAATACGTGACGTAGAAAGTAATAATTTCTTGGGTA
GTTTGCAGTTTTAAAATTATGTTTTAAAATGGACTATCATATGCTTACCGTAACTTGAAAGTATTTCGAT
TTCTTGGCTTTATATATCTTGTGGAAAGGACGAAACACCGCCCAGATCTGTCCTGCAGGAGTTTTAGAGC
TAGAAATAGCAAGTTAAAATAAGGCTAGTCCGTTATCAACTTGAAAAAGTGGCACCGAGTCGGTGCTTTT
TTGTTTTAGAGCTAGAAATAGCAAGTTAAAATAAGGCTAGTCCGTTTTTAGCGCGTGCGCCAATTCTGCA
GACAAATGGCTCTAGAGGTACCCGTTACATAACTTACGGTAAATGGCCCGCCTGGCTGACCGCCCAACGA
CCCCCGCCCATTGACGTCAATAGTAACGCCAATAGGGACTTTCCATTGACGTCAATGGGTGGAGTATTTA
CGGTAAACTGCCCACTTGGCAGTACATCAAGTGTATCATATGCCAAGTACGCCCCCTATTGACGTCAATG
ACGGTAAATGGCCCGCCTGGCATTGTGCCCAGTACATGACCTTATGGGACTTTCCTACTTGGCAGTACAT
CTACGTATTAGTCATCGCTATTACCATGGTCGAGGTGAGCCCCACGTTCTGCTTCACTCTCCCCATCTCC
CCCCCCTCCCCACCCCCAATTTTGTATTTATTTATTTTTTAATTATTTTGTGCAGCGATGGGGGCGGGGG
GGGGGGGGGGGCGCGCGCCAGGCGGGGCGGGGCGGGGCGAGGGGCGGGGCGGGGCGAGGCGGAGAGGTGC
GGCGGCAGCCAATCAGAGCGGCGCGCTCCGAAAGTTTCCTTTTATGGCGAGGCGGCGGCGGCGGCGGCCC
TATAAAAAGCGAAGCGCGCGGCGGGCGGGAGTCGCTGCGCGCTGCCTTCGCCCCGTGCCCCGCTCCGCCG
CCGCCTCGCGCCGCCCGCCCCGGCTCTGACTGACCGCGTTACTCCCACAGGTGAGCGGGCGGGACGGCCC
TTCTCCTCCGGGCTGTAATTAGCTGAGCAAGAGGTAAGGGTTTAAGGGATGGTTGGTTGGTGGGGTATTA
ATGTTTAATTACCTGGAGCACCTGCCTGAAATCACTTTTTTTCAGGTTGGACCGGTGCCACCATGGACTA
TAAGGACCACGACGGAGACTACAAGGATCATGATATTGATTACAAAGACGATGACGATAAGATGGCCCCA
AAGAAGAAGCGGAAGGTCGGTATCCACGGAGTCCCAGCAGCCGACAAGAAGTACAGCATCGGCCTGGACA
TCGGCACCAACTCTGTGGGCTGGGCCGTGATCACCGACGAGTACAAGGTGCCCAGCAAGAAATTCAAGGT
GCTGGGCAACACCGACCGGCACAGCATCAAGAAGAACCTGATCGGAGCCCTGCTGTTCGACAGCGGCGAA
ACAGCCGAGGCCACCCGGCTGAAGAGAACCGCCAGAAGAAGATACACCAGACGGAAGAACCGGATCTGCT
ATCTGCAAGAGATCTTCAGCAACGAGATGGCCAAGGTGGACGACAGCTTCTTCCACAGACTGGAAGAGTC
CTTCCTGGTGGAAGAGGATAAGAAGCACGAGCGGCACCCCATCTTCGGCAACATCGTGGACGAGGTGGCC
TACCACGAGAAGTACCCCACCATCTACCACCTGAGAAAGAAACTGGTGGACAGCACCGACAAGGCCGACC
TGCGGCTGATCTATCTGGCCCTGGCCCACATGATCAAGTTCCGGGGCCACTTCCTGATCGAGGGCGACCT
GAACCCCGACAACAGCGACGTGGACAAGCTGTTCATCCAGCTGGTGCAGACCTACAACCAGCTGTTCGAG
GAAAACCCCATCAACGCCAGCGGCGTGGACGCCAAGGCCATCCTGTCTGCCAGACTGAGCAAGAGCAGAC
GGCTGGAAAATCTGATCGCCCAGCTGCCCGGCGAGAAGAAGAATGGCCTGTTCGGAAACCTGATTGCCCT
GAGCCTGGGCCTGACCCCCAACTTCAAGAGCAACTTCGACCTGGCCGAGGATGCCAAACTGCAGCTGAGC
AAGGACACCTACGACGACGACCTGGACAACCTGCTGGCCCAGATCGGCGACCAGTACGCCGACCTGTTTC
TGGCCGCCAAGAACCTGTCCGACGCCATCCTGCTGAGCGACATCCTGAGAGTGAACACCGAGATCACCAA
GGCCCCCCTGAGCGCCTCTATGATCAAGAGATACGACGAGCACCACCAGGACCTGACCCTGCTGAAAGCT
CTCGTGCGGCAGCAGCTGCCTGAGAAGTACAAAGAGATTTTCTTCGACCAGAGCAAGAACGGCTACGCCG
GCTACATTGACGGCGGAGCCAGCCAGGAAGAGTTCTACAAGTTCATCAAGCCCATCCTGGAAAAGATGGA
CGGCACCGAGGAACTGCTCGTGAAGCTGAACAGAGAGGACCTGCTGCGGAAGCAGCGGACCTTCGACAAC
GGCAGCATCCCCCACCAGATCCACCTGGGAGAGCTGCACGCCATTCTGCGGCGGCAGGAAGATTTTTACC
CATTCCTGAAGGACAACCGGGAAAAGATCGAGAAGATCCTGACCTTCCGCATCCCCTACTACGTGGGCCC
TCTGGCCAGGGGAAACAGCAGATTCGCCTGGATGACCAGAAAGAGCGAGGAAACCATCACCCCCTGGAAC
TTCGAGGAAGTGGTGGACAAGGGCGCTTCCGCCCAGAGCTTCATCGAGCGGATGACCAACTTCGATAAGA
ACCTGCCCAACGAGAAGGTGCTGCCCAAGCACAGCCTGCTGTACGAGTACTTCACCGTGTATAACGAGCT
GACCAAAGTGAAATACGTGACCGAGGGAATGAGAAAGCCCGCCTTCCTGAGCGGCGAGCAGAAAAAGGCC
ATCGTGGACCTGCTGTTCAAGACCAACCGGAAAGTGACCGTGAAGCAGCTGAAAGAGGACTACTTCAAGA
AAATCGAGTGCTTCGACTCCGTGGAAATCTCCGGCGTGGAAGATCGGTTCAACGCCTCCCTGGGCACATA
CCACGATCTGCTGAAAATTATCAAGGACAAGGACTTCCTGGACAATGAGGAAAACGAGGACATTCTGGAA
GATATCGTGCTGACCCTGACACTGTTTGAGGACAGAGAGATGATCGAGGAACGGCTGAAAACCTATGCCC
ACCTGTTCGACGACAAAGTGATGAAGCAGCTGAAGCGGCGGAGATACACCGGCTGGGGCAGGCTGAGCCG
GAAGCTGATCAACGGCATCCGGGACAAGCAGTCCGGCAAGACAATCCTGGATTTCCTGAAGTCCGACGGC
TTCGCCAACAGAAACTTCATGCAGCTGATCCACGACGACAGCCTGACCTTTAAAGAGGACATCCAGAAAG
CCCAGGTGTCCGGCCAGGGCGATAGCCTGCACGAGCACATTGCCAATCTGGCCGGCAGCCCCGCCATTAA
GAAGGGCATCCTGCAGACAGTGAAGGTGGTGGACGAGCTCGTGAAAGTGATGGGCCGGCACAAGCCCGAG
AACATCGTGATCGAAATGGCCAGAGAGAACCAGACCACCCAGAAGGGACAGAAGAACAGCCGCGAGAGAA
TGAAGCGGATCGAAGAGGGCATCAAAGAGCTGGGCAGCCAGATCCTGAAAGAACACCCCGTGGAAAACAC
CCAGCTGCAGAACGAGAAGCTGTACCTGTACTACCTGCAGAATGGGCGGGATATGTACGTGGACCAGGAA
CTGGACATCAACCGGCTGTCCGACTACGATGTGGACCATATCGTGCCTCAGAGCTTTCTGAAGGACGACT
CCATCGACAACAAGGTGCTGACCAGAAGCGACAAGAACCGGGGCAAGAGCGACAACGTGCCCTCCGAAGA
GGTCGTGAAGAAGATGAAGAACTACTGGCGGCAGCTGCTGAACGCCAAGCTGATTACCCAGAGAAAGTTC
GACAATCTGACCAAGGCCGAGAGAGGCGGCCTGAGCGAACTGGATAAGGCCGGCTTCATCAAGAGACAGC
TGGTGGAAACCCGGCAGATCACAAAGCACGTGGCACAGATCCTGGACTCCCGGATGAACACTAAGTACGA
CGAGAATGACAAGCTGATCCGGGAAGTGAAAGTGATCACCCTGAAGTCCAAGCTGGTGTCCGATTTCCGG
AAGGATTTCCAGTTTTACAAAGTGCGCGAGATCAACAACTACCACCACGCCCACGACGCCTACCTGAACG
CCGTCGTGGGAACCGCCCTGATCAAAAAGTACCCTAAGCTGGAAAGCGAGTTCGTGTACGGCGACTACAA
GGTGTACGACGTGCGGAAGATGATCGCCAAGAGCGAGCAGGAAATCGGCAAGGCTACCGCCAAGTACTTC
TTCTACAGCAACATCATGAACTTTTTCAAGACCGAGATTACCCTGGCCAACGGCGAGATCCGGAAGCGGC
CTCTGATCGAGACAAACGGCGAAACCGGGGAGATCGTGTGGGATAAGGGCCGGGATTTTGCCACCGTGCG
GAAAGTGCTGAGCATGCCCCAAGTGAATATCGTGAAAAAGACCGAGGTGCAGACAGGCGGCTTCAGCAAA
GAGTCTATCCTGCCCAAGAGGAACAGCGATAAGCTGATCGCCAGAAAGAAGGACTGGGACCCTAAGAAGT
ACGGCGGCTTCGACAGCCCCACCGTGGCCTATTCTGTGCTGGTGGTGGCCAAAGTGGAAAAGGGCAAGTC
CAAGAAACTGAAGAGTGTGAAAGAGCTGCTGGGGATCACCATCATGGAAAGAAGCAGCTTCGAGAAGAAT
CCCATCGACTTTCTGGAAGCCAAGGGCTACAAAGAAGTGAAAAAGGACCTGATCATCAAGCTGCCTAAGT
ACTCCCTGTTCGAGCTGGAAAACGGCCGGAAGAGAATGCTGGCCTCTGCCGGCGAACTGCAGAAGGGAAA
CGAACTGGCCCTGCCCTCCAAATATGTGAACTTCCTGTACCTGGCCAGCCACTATGAGAAGCTGAAGGGC
TCCCCCGAGGATAATGAGCAGAAACAGCTGTTTGTGGAACAGCACAAGCACTACCTGGACGAGATCATCG
AGCAGATCAGCGAGTTCTCCAAGAGAGTGATCCTGGCCGACGCTAATCTGGACAAAGTGCTGTCCGCCTA
CAACAAGCACCGGGATAAGCCCATCAGAGAGCAGGCCGAGAATATCATCCACCTGTTTACCCTGACCAAT
CTGGGAGCCCCTGCCGCCTTCAAGTACTTTGACACCACCATCGACCGGAAGAGGTACACCAGCACCAAAG
AGGTGCTGGACGCCACCCTGATCCACCAGAGCATCACCGGCCTGTACGAGACACGGATCGACCTGTCTCA
GCTGGGAGGCGACAAAAGGCCGGCGGCCACGAAAAAGGCCGGCCAGGCAAAAAAGAAAAAGGAATTCGGC
AGTGGAGAGGGCAGAGGAAGTCTGCTAACATGCGGTGACGTCGAGGAGAATCCTGGCCCAATGACCGAGT
ACAAGCCCACGGTGCGCCTCGCCACCCGCGACGACGTCCCCAGGGCCGTACGCACCCTCGCCGCCGCGTT
CGCCGACTACCCCGCCACGCGCCACACCGTCGATCCGGACCGCCACATCGAGCGGGTCACCGAGCTGCAA
GAACTCTTCCTCACGCGCGTCGGGCTCGACATCGGCAAGGTGTGGGTCGCGGACGACGGCGCCGCGGTGG
CGGTCTGGACCACGCCGGAGAGCGTCGAAGCGGGGGCGGTGTTCGCCGAGATCGGCCCGCGCATGGCCGA
GTTGAGCGGTTCCCGGCTGGCCGCGCAGCAACAGATGGAAGGCCTCCTGGCGCCGCACCGGCCCAAGGAG
CCCGCGTGGTTCCTGGCCACCGTCGGAGTCTCGCCCGACCACCAGGGCAAGGGTCTGGGCAGCGCCGTCG
TGCTCCCCGGAGTGGAGGCGGCCGAGCGCGCCGGGGTGCCCGCCTTCCTGGAGACCTCCGCGCCCCGCAA
CCTCCCCTTCTACGAGCGGCTCGGCTTCACCGTCACCGCCGACGTCGAGGTGCCCGAAGGACCGCGCACC
TGGTGCATGACCCGCAAGCCCGGTGCCTGAGAATTCTAACTAGAGCTCGCTGATCAGCCTCGACTGTGCC
TTCTAGTTGCCAGCCATCTGTTGTTTGCCCCTCCCCCGTGCCTTCCTTGACCCTGGAAGGTGCCACTCCC
ACTGTCCTTTCCTAATAAAATGAGGAAATTGCATCGCATTGTCTGAGTAGGTGTCATTCTATTCTGGGGG
GTGGGGTGGGGCAGGACAGCAAGGGGGAGGATTGGGAAGAGAATAGCAGGCATGCTGGGGAGCGGCCGCA
GGAACCCCTAGTGATGGAGTTGGCCACTCCCTCTCTGCGCGCTCGCTCGCTCACTGAGGCCGGGCGACCA
AAGGTCGCCCGACGCCCGGGCTTTGCCCGGGCGGCCTCAGTGAGCGAGCGAGCGCGCAGCTGCCTGCAGG
GGCGCCTGATGCGGTATTTTCTCCTTACGCATCTGTGCGGTATTTCACACCGCATA
[95 nt withheld, positions 6637-6731]
T
[46 nt withheld, positions 6733-6778]
C
[141 nt withheld, positions 6780-6920]
CCTTTGACGTTGGAGTCCACGTTCTTT
[37 nt withheld, positions 6948-6984]
ACTCTATCTCGGGCTATTCTTTTGATTTATAAGGGATTTTGCCGATTTCGGTCTATTGGTTAAAAAATGA
GCTGATTTAACAAAAATTTAACGCGAATTTTAACAAAATATTAACGTTTACAATTTTATGGTGCACTCTC
AGTACAATCTGCTCTGATGCCGCATAGTTAAGCCAGCCCCGACACCCGCCAACACCCGCTGACGCGCCCT
GACGGGCTTGTCTGCTCCCGGCATCCGCTTACAGACAAGCTGTGACCGTCTCCGGGAGCTGCATGTGTCA
GAGGTTTTCACCGTCATCACCGAAACGCGCGAGACGAAAGGGCCTCGTGATACGCCTATTTTTATAGGTT
AATGTCATGATAATAATGGTTTCTTAGACGTCAGGTGGCACTTTTCGGGGAAATGTGCGCGGAACCCCTA
TTTGTTTATTTTTCTAAATACATTCAAATATGTATCCGCTCATGAGACAATAACCCTGATAAATGCTTCA
ATAATATTGAAAAAGGAAGAGTATGAGTATTCAACATTTCCGTGTCGCCCTTATTCCCTTTTTTGCGGCA
TTTTGCCTTCCTGTTTTTGCTCACCCAGAAACGCTGGTGAAAGTAAAAGATGCTGAAGATCAGTTGGGTG
CACGAGTGGGTTACATCGAACTGGATCTCAACAGCGGTAAGATCCTTGAGAGTTTTCGCCCCGAAGAACG
TTTTCCAATGATGAGCACTTTTAAAGTTCTGCTATGTGGCGCGGTATTATCCCGTATTGACGCCGGGCAA
GAGCAACTCGGTCGCCGCATACACTATTCTCAGAATGACTTGGTTGAGTACTCACCAGTCACAGAAAAGC
ATCTTACGGATGGCATGACAGTAAGAGAATTATGCAGTGCTGCCATAACCATGAGTGATAACACTGCGGC
CAACTTACTTCTGACAACGATCGGAGGACCGAAGGAGCTAACCGCTTTTTTGCACAACATGGGGGATCAT
GTAACTCGCCTTGATCGTTGGGAACCGGAGCTGAATGAAGCCATACCAAACGACGAGCGTGACACCACGA
TGCCTGTAGCAATGGCAACAACGTTGCGCAAACTATTAACTGGCGAACTACTTACTCTAGCTTCCCGGCA
ACAATTAATAGACTGGATGGAGGCGGATAAAGTTGCAGGACCACTTCTGCGCTCGGCCCTTCCGGCTGGC
TGGTTTATTGCTGATAAATCTGGAGCCGGTGAGCGTGGAAGCCGCGGTATCATTGCAGCACTGGGGCCAG
ATGGTAAGCCCTCCCGTATCGTAGTTATCTACACGACGGGGAGTCAGGCAACTATGGATGAACGAAATAG
ACAGATCGCTGAGATAGGTGCCTCACTGATTAAGCATTGGTAACTGTCAGACCAAGTTTACTCATATATA
CTTTAGATTGATTTAAAACTTCATTTTTAATTTAAAAGGATCTAGGTGAAGATCCTTTTTGATAATCTCA
TGACCAAAATCCCTTAACGTGAGTTTTCGTTCCACTGAGCGTCAGACCCCGTAGAAAAGATCAAAGGATC
TTCTTGAGATCCTTTTTTTCTGCGCGTAATCTGCTGCTTGCAAACAAAAAAACCACCGCTACCAGCGGTG
GTTTGTTTGCCGGATCAAGAGCTACCAACTCTTTTTCCGAAGGTAACTGGCTTCAGCAGAGCGCAGATAC
CAAATACTGTTCTTCTAGTGTAGCCGTAGTTAGGCCACCACTTCAAGAACTCTGTAGCACCGCCTACATA
CCTCGCTCTGCTAATCCTGTTACCAGTGGCTGCTGCCAGTGGCGATAAGTCGTGTCTTACCGGGTTGGAC
TCAAGACGATAGTTACCGGATAAGGCGCAGCGGTCGGGCTGAACGGGGGGTTCGTGCACACAGCCCAGCT
TGGAGCGAACGACCTACACCGAACTGAGATACCTACAGCGTGAGCTATGAGAAAGCGCCACGCTTCCCGA
AGGGAGAAAGGCGGACAGGTATCCGGTAAGCGGCAGGGTCGGAACAGGAGAGCGCACGAGGGAGCTTCCA
GGGGGAAACGCCTGGTATCTTTATAGTCCTGTCGGGTTTCGCCACCTCTGACTTGAGCGTCGATTTTTGT
GATGCTCGTCAGGGGGGCGGAGCCTATGGAAAAACGCCAGCAACGCGGCCTTTTTACGGTTCCTGGCCTT
TTGCTGGCCTTTTGCTCACATGT
Features (pLannotate 1.2.2; 19 found; start..end, strand, type, name):
      1..241     +  promoter       U6 promoter: RNA polymerase III promoter for human U6 snRNA
    271..346     +  misc_RNA       gRNA scaffold: guide RNA scaffold for the Streptococcus pyogenes CRISPR/Cas9 system
    353..396     +  misc_RNA       gRNA scaffold (fragment): guide RNA scaffold for the Streptococcus pyogenes CRISPR/Cas9 system
    443..728     +  enhancer       CMV enhancer: human cytomegalovirus immediate early enhancer; contains an 18-bp deletion relative to the standard CMV enhancer
    730..1007    +  promoter       chicken β-actin promoter: No description available
   1008..1235    +  intron         hybrid intron: hybrid between chicken β-actin (CBA) and minute virus of mice (MMV) introns (Gray et al., 2011)
   1373..2974    +  CDS            Cas9(N): N-terminal portion of Streptococcus pyogenes Cas9 (Zetsche et al., 2015)
   2975..5473    +  CDS            Cas9(C): C-terminal portion of Streptococcus pyogenes Cas9 (Zetsche et al., 2015)
   5474..5521    +  CDS            nucleoplasmin NLS: bipartite nuclear localization signal from nucleoplasmin
   5591..6190    +  CDS            PuroR (fragment): puromycin N-acetyltransferase; pac from Streptomyces; confers resistance to puromycin
   6224..6335    +  polyA_signal   bGH poly(A) signal: bovine growth hormone polyadenylation signal
   6440..6580    +  repeat_region  AAV2 ITR: inverted terminal repeat of adeno-associated virus serotype 2 inverted
   6585..6636    -  misc_feature   bom (fragment): basis of mobility region from pBR322
   6655..7110    +  rep_origin     f1 ori (sequence partly withheld): f1 bacteriophage origin of replication; arrow indicates direction of (+) strand synthesis
   7111..7160    -  misc_feature   bom (fragment): basis of mobility region from pBR322
   7262..7297    -  CDS            rop (fragment): Rop protein, which maintains plasmids at low copy number; rop
   7392..7496    +  promoter       AmpR promoter: bla
   7497..8357    +  CDS            AmpR: β-lactamase; bla; confers resistance to ampicillin, carbenicillin, and related antibiotics
   8528..9116    +  rep_origin     ori: high-copy-number ColE1/pMB1/pBR322/pUC origin of replication
