[The description below was written by a language model from this plasmid's Addgene catalogue record and pLannotate feature annotations shown in this document.]
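Description:
pX459_TELO2_gRNA is an all-in-one CRISPR/Cas9 plasmid built on the PX459 backbone for transient expression in mammalian cells. It carries a 20-nt guide sequence directed against human TELO2 (also known as TEL2 or CLK2). It is propagated in E. coli as a high-copy plasmid through a ColE1/pUC-type origin, with selection by the β-lactamase (AmpR) gene. An f1 phage origin is also present. The feature table additionally picks up a single AAV2 ITR and small fragments of bom and rop. These appear to be backbone remnants rather than functional packaging or mobilisation elements.

The payload consists of two expression units. A human U6 RNA polymerase III promoter drives the guide RNA. The TELO2 spacer sits in the unannotated gap between the promoter and the Streptococcus pyogenes gRNA scaffold, and a second, partial scaffold annotation lies just downstream. A hybrid promoter, made up of the CMV enhancer, the chicken β-actin promoter and a hybrid intron, drives S. pyogenes Cas9. Cas9 is annotated as contiguous N- and C-terminal portions that together form the full coding sequence, followed by a nucleoplasmin nuclear localisation signal. The puromycin N-acetyltransferase gene lies downstream in the same transcription unit, ahead of the bGH polyadenylation signal, so transfected cells can be enriched with puromycin. The element linking Cas9 to PuroR is not annotated in the table.

According to the record, the plasmid is used to cut the TELO2 locus to generate N-terminal dTAG knock-in cell lines, in which the endogenous protein is tagged with a degron for inducible degradation. The donor template needed for that knock-in is not part of this construct.
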