Addgene plasmid #224379: pX459_TELO2_gRNA
Purpose: Targets TELO2 for dTAG N terminal knock-in cell lines
Depositing lab: Junjie Chen. Depositing organization: University of Texas MD Anderson Cancer Center. Publication: FACS-based genome-wide CRISPR screens define key regulators of DNA damage signaling pathways. Huang M, Yao F, Nie L, Wang C, Su D, Zhang H, Li S, Tang M, Feng X, Yu B, Chen Z, Wang S, Yin L, Mou L, Hart T, Chen J. Mol Cell. 2023 Aug 3;83(15):2810-2828.e6. doi: 10.1016/j.molcel.2023.07.004. PubMed 37541219.
Backbone
  Vector backbone: PX459
  Vector type: Mammalian Expression, Bacterial Expression, CRISPR
  Selectable markers: Puromycin
Growth in bacteria
  Bacterial resistance: Ampicillin, 100 μg/mL
  Growth temperature: 37°C
  Growth strain: NEB Stable
  Copy number: High Copy
Gene/Insert
  Gene/Insert name: TELO2
  gRNA/shRNA sequence: CCCAGATCTGTCCTGCAGGA
  Species: H. sapiens (human)
  Insert size (bp): 20
  Entrez Gene: TELO2 (a.k.a. CLK2, TEL2, YHFS)
  Cloning method: Restriction Enzyme; 5′ cloning site unknown (unknown if destroyed)
Terms and licenses: Academic/Nonprofit Terms; Industry Terms: Not Available to Industry
How to cite: pX459_TELO2_gRNA was a gift from Junjie Chen (Addgene plasmid # 224379 ; http://n2t.net/addgene:224379 ; RRID:Addgene_224379)
